>Addgene plasmid #131811 | pBW009 | addgene full sequence | sequence record 259029 | Addgene NGS Result
AAAGTTGGAACCTCTTACGGGCCGGCCAACGTCTCATTTTCGCCAGATATCGACGTCTAAGAAACCATTA
TTATCATGACATTAACCTATAAAAATAGGCGTATCACGAGGCCCTTTCGTCTTGACCTCGAGTCCCTATC
AGTGATAGAGATTGACATCCCTATCAGTGATAGAGATACTGAGCACATCAGCAGGACGCACTGACCTAAA
AATCCGATCCCTCTTTAGTTCTCAATCATGGCAACCTATAAAGTTACACTTATTAACGAAGCTGAAGGTC
TAAACAAAACAATTGAAGTTCCAGATGATCAGTACATTTTAGATGCGGCTGATGCTGCAGCTGGGGGCGG
AGGTTCTGGAGGTGGTGGGTCCAAGAAGAATTCACTGGCGTTGTCGCTTACGGCTGACCAAATGGTTTCT
GCTCTGCTTGACGCCGAACCTCCGATCCTGTACTCTGAATACGACCCGACTCGTCCTTTTTCAGAGGCGA
GTATGATGGGGCTGCTTACGAATCTGGCAGACCGCGAGTTGGTACATATGATTAATTGGGCTAAACGTGT
GCCGGGTTTCGTGGACTTGACCCTGCATGACCAGGTCCACCTGTTAGAATGCGCCTGGTTAGAGATTTTA
ATGATCGGACTTGTCTGGCGTAGCATGGAACACCCCGGAAAACTGTTATTTGCCCCTAACTTGCTGCTGG
ACCGCAACCAGGGGAAGTGTGTCGAAGGAATGGTGGAAATTTTCGACATGCTTCTTGCCACTTCCTCGCG
TTTTCGTATGATGAATTTACAGGGAGAAGAGTTCGTTTGTTTAAAGTCAATCATCTTACTGAATAGCGGG
GTTTACACATTCTTATCTTCCACTCTTAAATCACTGGAGGAGAAAGACCATATTCACCGTGTCCTGGACA
AGATCACAGATACTCTTATCCATCTTATGGCGAAGGCAGGCTTAACACTTCAACAGCAACATCAGCGCCT
TGCTCAGCTTCTGTTGATTTTAAGCCATATCCGTCACATGTCAAACAAGGGTATGGAACACCTTTACAGT
ATGAAGTGTAAGAACGTCGTTCCATTGTATGATTTGTTACTGGAAATGCTTGACGCTCACCGTCTGCATG
CACCTGGTGGCGGTGGCTCTGGTGGAGGCGGGAGCGCAGCTGCAGCTGAAGAAGCTGGTATAGACTTACC
GTATTCTTGTCGTGCTGGTGCTTGCTCTACCTGTGCTGGTAAACTCATATCCGGTACTGTCGATCAAAGC
GATCAGTCATTTTTAGACGACGATCAAATTGAAGCTGGATACGTTCTCACCTGCGTTGCTTACCCAACTT
CCGATTGCGTCATCGAAACACACAAAGAAGAAGAGCTTTACGGGGGCTCTGGAGGTTCTGGAGGTTCTGG
TGGGTCCGCGAGTAGCGAAGACGTTATCAAAGAGTTCATGCGTTTCAAAGTTCGTATGGAAGGTTCCGTT
AACGGTCACGAGTTCGAAATCGAAGGTGAAGGTGAAGGTCGTCCGTACGAAGGTACCCAGACCGCTAAAC
TGAAAGTTACCAAAGGTGGTCCGCTGCCGTTCGCTTGGGACATCCTGTCCCCGCAGTTCCAGTACGGTTC
CAAAGCTTACGTTAAACACCCGGCTGACATCCCGGACTACCTGAAACTGTCCTTCCCGGAAGGTTTCAAA
TGGGAACGTGTTATGAACTTCGAAGACGGTGGTGTTGTTACCGTTACCCAGGACTCCTCCCTGCAAGACG
GTGAGTTCATCTACAAAGTTAAACTGCGTGGTACCAACTTCCCGTCCGACGGTCCGGTTATGCAGAAAAA
AACCATGGGTTGGGAAGCTTCCACCGAACGTATGTACCCGGAAGACGGTGCTCTGAAAGGTGAAATCAAA
ATGCGTCTGAAACTGAAAGACGGTGGTCACTACGACGCTGAAGTTAAAACCACCTACATGGCTAAAAAAC
CGGTTCAGCTGCCGGGTGCTTACAAAACCGACATCAAACTGGACATCACCTCCCACAACGAAGACTACAC
CATCGTTGAACAGTACGAACGTGCTGAAGGTCGTCACTCCACCGGTGCTTGAGAATTCTGATAATAATCT
AGACCAGGCATCAAATAAAACGAAAGGCTCAGTCGAAAGACTGGGCCTTTCGTTTTATCTGTTGTTTGTC
GGTGAACGCTCTCTACTAGAGTCACACTGGCTCACCTTCGGGTGGGCCTTTCTGCGTTTATAGGTACCCG
TGGATCCTCTAGAGTCGACCTGCAGGCATGCAAGCTTTTTACGGCTAGCTCAGTCCTAGGTATAGTGCTA
GCCCAGCCAGAGAAACACTCTTTAACAGGGGGTAGTATGATGTCTCGTTTAGATAAAAGTAAAGTGATTA
ACAGCGCATTAGAGCTGCTTAATGAGGTCGGAATCGAAGGTTTAACAACCCGTAAACTCGCCCAGAAGCT
AGGTGTAGAGCAGCCTACATTGTATTGGCATGTAAAAAATAAGCGGGCTTTGCTCGACGCCTTAGCCATT
GAGATGTTAGATAGGCACCATACTCACTTTTGCCCTTTAGAAGGGGAAAGCTGGCAAGATTTTTTACGTA
ATAACGCTAAAAGTTTTAGATGTGCTTTACTAAGTCATCGCGATGGAGCAAAAGTACATTTAGGTACACG
GCCTACAGAAAAACAGTATGAAACTCTCGAAAATCAATTAGCCTTTTTATGCCAACAAGGTTTTTCACTA
GAGAATGCATTATATGCACTCAGCGCAGTGGGGCATTTTACTTTAGGTTGCGTATTGGAAGATCAAGAGC
ATCAAGTCGCTAAAGAAGAAAGGGAAACACCTACTACTGATAGTATGCCGCCATTATTACGACAAGCTAT
CGAATTATTTGATCACCAAGGTGCAGAGCCAGCCTTCTTATTCGGCCTTGAATTGATCATATGCGGATTA
GAAAAACAACTTAAATGTGAAAGTGGGTCTTAAGGCATCAAATAAAACGAAAGGCTCAGTCGAAAGACTG
GGCCTTTCGTTTTATCTGTTGTTTGTCGGTGAACGCTCTCCTGAGTAGGACAAATCCGCCGCCCTAGACC
TAGGGCGTTCGGCTGCGGCGAGCGGTATCAGCTCACTCAAAGGCGGTAATACGGTTATCCACAGAATCAG
GGGATAACGCATGCAAGAACATGTGAGCAAAAGGCCAGCAAAAGGCCAGGAACCGTAAAAAGGCCGCGTT
GCTGGCGTTTTTCCATAGGCTCCGCCCCCCTGACGAGCATCACAAAAATCGACGCTCAAGTCAGAGGTGG
CGAAACCCGACAGGACTATAAAGATACCAGGCGTTTCCCCCTGGAAGCTCCCTCGTGCGCTCTCCTGTTC
CGACCCTGCCGCTTACCGGATACCTGTCCGCCTTTCTCCCTTCGGGAAGCGTGGCGCTTTCTCATAGCTC
ACGCTGTAGGTATCTCAGTTCGGTGTAGGTCGTTCGCTCCAAGCTGGGCTGTGTGCACGAACCCCCCGTT
CAGCCCGACCGCTGCGCCTTATCCGGTAACTATCGTCTTGAGTCCAACCCGGTAAGACACGACTTATCGC
CACTGGCAGCAGCCACTGGTAACAGGATTAGCAGAGCGAGGTATGTAGGCGGTGCTACAGAGTTCTTGAA
GTGGTGGCCTAACTACGGCTACACTAGAAGGACAGTATTTGGTATCTGCGCTCTGCTGAAGCCAGTTACC
TTCGGAAAAAGAGTTGGTAGCTCTTGATCCGGCAAACAAACCACCGCTGGTAGCGGTGGTTTTTTTGTTT
GCAAGCAGCAGATTACGCGCAGAAAAAAAGGATCTCAAGAAGATCCTTTGATCTTTTCTACGGGGTCTGA
CGCTCAGTGGAACGAAAACTCACGTTAAGGGATTTTGGTCATGACTAGTGCTTGGATTCTCACCAATAAA
AAACGCCCGGCGGCAACCGAGCGTTCTGAACAAATCCAGATGGAGTTCTGAGGTCATTACTGGATCTATC
AACAGGAGTCCAAGCGAGCTCGATATCAAATTACGCCCCGCCCTGCCACTCATCGCAGTACTGTTGTAAT
TCATTAAGCATTCTGCCGACATGGAAGCCATCACAAACGGCATGATGAACCTGAATCGCCAGCGGCATCA
GCACCTTGTCGCCTTGCGTATAATATTTGCCCATGGTGAAAACGGGGGCGAAGAAGTTGTCCATATTGGC
CACGTTTAAATCAAAACTGGTGAAACTCACCCAGGGATTGGCTGAGACGAAAAACATATTCTCAATAAAC
CCTTTAGGGAAATAGGCCAGGTTTTCACCATAACACGCCACATCTTGCGAATATATGTGTAGAAACTGCC
GGAAATCGTCGTGGTATTCACTCCAGAGCGATGAAAACGTTTCAGTTTGCTCATGGAAAACGGTGTAACA
AGGGTGAACACTATCCCATATCACCAGCTCACCGTCTTTCATTGCCATACGAAATTCCGGATGAGCATTC
ATCAGGCGGGCAAGAATGTGAATAAAGGCCGGATAAAACTTGTGCTTATTTTTCTTTACGGTCTTTAAAA
AGGCCGTAATATCCAGCTGAACGGTCTGGTTATAGGTACATTGAGCAACTGACTGAAATGCCTCAAAATG
TTCTTTACGATGCCATTGGGATATATCAACGGTGGTATATCCAGTGATTTTTTTCTCCATTTTAGCTTCC
TTAGCTCCTGAAAATCTCGATAACTCAAAAAATACGACCGGTAGTGATCTTATTTCATTATGGTG
Features (pLannotate 1.2.2; 15 found; start..end, strand, type, name):
    133..206     +  promoter       PLtetO-1 promoter: modified phage lambda PL promoter with tet operator sites (Lutz and Bujard, 1997)
    241..333     +  CDS            FER_PORPP: Experimental evidence at protein level: Swiss-Prot protein existence level 1. Ferredoxins are iron-sulfur proteins that transfer electrons in a wide variety of metabolic reactions. From Porphyridium purpureum (Red alga) (Porphyridium cruentum).
    373..1125    +  CDS            ESR1 (fragment): ESR1_HUMAN - Also known as ESR, NR3A1. Experimental evidence at protein level: Swiss-Prot protein existence level 1. [Isoform 3]: Involved in activation of NOS3 and endothelial nitric oxide production (PubMed:21937726). Isoforms lacking one or several functional domains are thought to modulate transcriptional activity by competitive ligand or DNA binding and/or heterodimerization with the full-length receptor (PubMed:10970861). Binds to ERE and inhibits isoform 1 (PubMed:10970861). From Homo sapiens (Human).
   1171..1371    +  CDS            petF (fragment): FER_MASLA - Experimental evidence at protein level: Swiss-Prot protein existence level 1. Ferredoxins are iron-sulfur proteins that transfer electrons in a wide variety of metabolic reactions. From Mastigocladus laminosus (Fischerella sp.).
   1408..2079    +  CDS            mRFP1: mRFP1 is a basic (constitutively fluorescent) red fluorescent protein published in 2002, derived from Discosoma sp.. It is reported to be a somewhat slowly-maturing monomer with low acid sensitivity.
   2112..2183    +  terminator     rrnB T1 terminator: transcription terminator T1 from the E. coli rrnB gene
   2199..2226    +  terminator     T7Te terminator: phage T7 early transcription terminator
   2233..2277    +  misc_feature   MCS (fragment): pUC18/19 multiple cloning site
   2284..2312    +  promoter       J23119 promoter (fragment): bacterial promoter (Registry of Standard Biological Parts BBa J23119)
   2347..2973    +  CDS            TetR: tetracycline repressor TetR; tetR; TetR binds to the tetracycline operator tetO to inhibit transcription. This inhibition can be relieved by adding tetracycline or doxycycline.
   2979..3065    +  terminator     rrnB T1 terminator: Escherichia coli rrnB; transcription terminator T1 from the E. coli rrnB gene
   3230..3818    -  rep_origin     ori: high-copy-number ColE1/pMB1/pBR322/pUC origin of replication
   3906..4000    -  terminator     lambda t0 terminator: transcription terminator from phage lambda
   4024..4680    -  CDS            cat: CAT_ECOLX - Experimental evidence at protein level: Swiss-Prot protein existence level 1. This enzyme is an effector of chloramphenicol resistance in bacteria. From Escherichia coli. This protein is used as a marker in many commonly used cloning vectors, such as pACYC184.
   4681..24      -  promoter       cat promoter (across the origin): promoter of the E. coli cat gene encoding chloramphenicol acetyltransferase
