[The description below was written by a language model from this plasmid's Addgene catalogue record and pLannotate feature annotations shown in this document.]
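Description:
pBW009 is a roughly 4.75 kb high-copy bacterial synthetic-biology plasmid built on a ColE1-type origin and selected with chloramphenicol through a cat gene driven by its own promoter and followed by a lambda t0 terminator. It is designed for regulated expression in E. coli of an engineered ferredoxin "switch" protein.

The payload is a single open reading frame under the PLtetO-1 promoter, a lambda PL derivative carrying tet operator sites. The coding region begins with the N-terminal portion of Mastigocladus laminosus ferredoxin Fd1 (the automated annotation labels this short segment by homology to a red-algal ferredoxin), continues into the ligand-binding domain of the human estrogen receptor ESR1 inserted between Fd1 residues 30 and 31, and then resumes with the remaining C-terminal part of the M. laminosus ferredoxin. mRFP1, a monomeric red fluorescent protein, is fused to the C-terminus, and tandem rrnB T1 and T7Te terminators close the unit. A second cassette expresses the TetR repressor from a J23119-type constitutive promoter, ending in another rrnB T1 terminator. TetR keeps PLtetO-1 off until anhydrotetracycline is added, so the plasmid carries its own inducible control.

Splitting the iron-sulfur electron carrier with a ligand-binding domain is intended to make its function depend on a chemical ligand, consistent with the associated work on chemical-dependent protein switches for controlling intracellular electron transfer. The mRFP1 fusion presumably lets expression of the switch be followed by fluorescence, though the record does not state this explicitly.
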