Addgene plasmid #131811: pBW009
Purpose: Vector with aTc inducible M. laminosus Fd1 mutant with the estrogen recepor-ligand binding domain fused between amino acids 30 and 31 with a C-terminal fused mRFP1
Depositing lab: Jonathan Silberg. Publication: Combinatorial design of chemical-dependent protein switches for controlling intracellular electron transfer. Wu B, Atkinson JT, Kahanda D, Bennett GN, Silberg JJ. bioRxiv May 23, 2019 10.1101/645978v1.
Backbone
  Vector backbone: ColE1
  Total vector size (bp): 4754
  Vector type: Synthetic Biology
Growth in bacteria
  Bacterial resistance: Chloramphenicol, 25 μg/mL
  Growth temperature: 37°C
  Growth strain: DH5alpha
  Copy number: High Copy
Gene/Insert
  Gene/Insert name: M. laminosus Fd1 mutant with the estrogen recepor-ligand binding domain fused between amino acids 30 and 31
  Species: Synthetic
  Tag / fusion protein: mRFP1 (C terminal on insert)
Terms and licenses: Academic/Nonprofit Terms; Industry Terms: Not Available to Industry
Depositor comments: For detailed annotations see the GenBank file under Resource Information/Supplemental Documents. Please visit https://www.biorxiv.org/content/10.1101/645978v1 for BioRxiv preprint
How to cite: pBW009 was a gift from Jonathan Silberg (Addgene plasmid # 131811 ; http://n2t.net/addgene:131811 ; RRID:Addgene_131811)
